>Addgene plasmid #210596 | pUB_SM-Fluc100-GFPOPT | addgene full sequence | sequence record 416803 | Addgene NGS Result
TGGAAGGGCTAATTCACTCCCAAAGAAGACAAGATATCCTTGATCTGTGGATCTACCACACACAAGGCTA
CTTCCCTGATTAGCAGAACTACACACCAGGGCCAGGGGTCAGATATCCACTGACCTTTGGATGGTGCTAC
AAGCTAGTACCAGTTGAGCCAGATAAGGTAGAAGAGGCCAATAAAGGAGAGAACACCAGCTTGTTACACC
CTGTGAGCCTGCATGGGATGGATGACCCGGAGAGAGAAGTGTTAGAGTGGAGGTTTGACAGCCGCCTAGC
ATTTCATCACGTGGCCCGAGAGCTGCATCCGGAGTACTTCAAGAACTGCTGATATCGAGCTTGCTACAAG
GGACTTTCCGCTGGGGACTTTCCAGGGAGGCGTGGCCTGGGCGGGACTGGGGAGTGGCGAGCCCTCAGAT
CCTGCATATAAGCAGCTGCTTTTTGCCTGTACTGGGTCTCTCTGGTTAGACCAGATCTGAGCCTGGGAGC
TCTCTGGCTAACTAGGGAACCCACTGCTTAAGCCTCAATAAAGCTTGCCTTGAGTGCTTCAAGTAGTGTG
TGCCCGTCTGTTGTGTGACTCTGGTAACTAGAGATCCCTCAGACCCTTTTAGTCAGTGTGGAAAATCTCT
AGCAGTGGCGCCCGAACAGGGACTTGAAAGCGAAAGGGAAACCAGAGGAGCTCTCTCGACGCAGGACTCG
GCTTGCTGAAGCGCGCACGGCAAGAGGCGAGGGGCGGCGACTGGTGAGTACGCCAAAAATTTTGACTAGC
GGAGGCTAGAAGGAGAGAGATGGGTGCGAGAGCGTCAGTATTAAGCGGGGGAGAATTAGATCGCGATGGG
AAAAAATTCGGTTAAGGCCAGGGGGAAAGAAAAAATATAAATTAAAACATATAGTATGGGCAAGCAGGGA
GCTAGAACGATTCGCAGTTAATCCTGGCCTGTTAGAAACATCAGAAGGCTGTAGACAAATACTGGGACAG
CTACAACCATCCCTTCAGACAGGATCAGAAGAACTTAGATCATTATATAATACAGTAGCAACCCTCTATT
GTGTGCATCAAAGGATAGAGATAAAAGACACCAAGGAAGCTTTAGACAAGATAGAGGAAGAGCAAAACAA
AAGTAAGACCACCGCACAGCAAGCGGCCGGCCGCTGATCTTCAGACCTGGAGGAGGAGATATGAGGGACA
ATTGGAGAAGTGAATTATATAAATATAAAGTAGTAAAAATTGAACCATTAGGAGTAGCACCCACCAAGGC
AAAGAGAAGAGTGGTGCAGAGAGAAAAAAGAGCAGTGGGAATAGGAGCTTTGTTCCTTGGGTTCTTGGGA
GCAGCAGGAAGCACTATGGGCGCAGCGTCAATGACGCTGACGGTACAGGCCAGACAATTATTGTCTGGTA
TAGTGCAGCAGCAGAACAATTTGCTGAGGGCTATTGAGGCGCAACAGCATCTGTTGCAACTCACAGTCTG
GGGCATCAAGCAGCTCCAGGCAAGAATCCTGGCTGTGGAAAGATACCTAAAGGATCAACAGCTCCTGGGG
ATTTGGGGTTGCTCTGGAAAACTCATTTGCACCACTGCTGTGCCTTGGAATGCTAGTTGGAGTAATAAAT
CTCTGGAACAGATTTGGAATCACACGACCTGGATGGAGTGGGACAGAGAAATTAACAATTACACAAGCTT
AATACACTCCTTAATTGAAGAATCGCAAAACCAGCAAGAAAAGAATGAACAAGAATTATTGGAATTAGAT
AAATGGGCAAGTTTGTGGAATTGGTTTAACATAACAAATTGGCTGTGGTATATAAAATTATTCATAATGA
TAGTAGGAGGCTTGGTAGGTTTAAGAATAGTTTTTGCTGTACTTTCTATAGTGAATAGAGTTAGGCAGGG
ATATTCACCATTATCGTTTCAGACCCACCTCCCAACCCCGAGGGGACCCGACAGGCCCGAAGGAATAGAA
GAAGAAGGTGGAGAGAGAGACAGAGACAGATCCATTCGATTAGTGAACGGATCTCGACGGTATCGCCGAA
TTCACAAATGGCAGTATTCATCCACAATTTTAAAAGAAAAGGGGGGATTGGGGGGTACAGTGCAGGGGAA
AGAATAGTAGACATAATAGCAACAGACATACAAACTAAAGAATTACAAAAACAAATTACAAAAATTCAAA
ATTTTCGGGTTTATTACAGGGACAGCAGAGATCCAGTTTGGACTAGTGGCCTCCGCGCCGGGTTTTGGCG
CCTCCCGCGGGCGCCCCCCTCCTCACGGCGAGCGCTGCCACGTCAGACGAAGGGCGCAGCGAGCGTCCTG
ATCCTTCCGCCCGGACGCTCAGGACAGCGGCCCGCTGCTCATAAGACTCGGCCTTAGAACCCCAGTATCA
GCAGAAGGACATTTTAGGACGGGACTTGGGTGACTCTAGGGCACTGGTTTTCTTTCCAGAGAGCGGAACA
GGCGAGGAAAAGTAGTCCCTTCTCGGCGATTCTGCGGAGGGATCTCCGTGGGGCGGTGAACGCCGATGAT
TATATAAGGACGCGCCGGGTGTGGCACAGCTAGTTCCGTCGCAGCCGGGATTTGGGTCGCGGTTCTTGTT
TGTGGATCGCTGTGATCGTCACTTGGCGGCCGCCACCATGGACTACAAGGACGACGACGACAAAGGTGAC
TACAAAGATGATGACGATAAAGGCGACTATAAGGACGATGACGACAAGGGCGGAAACTCACTGATCAAGG
AAAACATGCGGATGAAGGTGGTGATGGAGGGCTCCGTGAATGGTCACCAGTTCAAGTGCACCGGAGAGGG
AGAGGGAAACCCGTACATGGGAACTCAGACCATGCGCATTAAGGTCATCGAAGGAGGTCCGCTGCCGTTC
GCTTTCGATATCCTGGCCACTTCGTTCGGAGGAGGGTCGCGCACGTTCATCAAGTACCCGAAGGGAATCC
CGGACTTCTTTAAGCAGTCATTCCCGGAAGGATTCACTTGGGAACGGGTGACCCGGTATGAAGATGGAGG
TGTGGTGACTGTCATGCAAGATACTTCGCTGGAGGATGGGTGCCTCGTGTACCACGTCCAAGTCCGCGGA
GTGAATTTCCCGTCCAACGGACCAGTGATGCAGAAAAAGACGAAGGGTTGGGAACCTAATACTGAAATGA
TGTACCCCGCAGACGGAGGGCTGAGGGGCTACACCCACATGGCGCTGAAGGTCGACGGAGGAGATTACAA
GGATGACGACGATAAGCAACAAGATTACAAAGACGATGATGACAAGGGCCAGCAGGGCGACTACAAGGAC
GACGACGACAAGCAGCAGGACTACAAAGATGACGATGATAAAGGAGGAGGACATCTGTCCTGTTCGTTCG
TGACCACCTACAGATCAAAGAAAACCGTGGGAAACATCAAGATGCCGGGCATTCATGCCGTCGACCACCG
CCTGGAGCGGCTCGAAGAATCAGACAATGAGATGTTCGTCGTGCAAAGAGAACATGCCGTGGCCAAGTTC
GCGGGACTGGGAGGCGGTGGAGGCGATTACAAAGACGATGATGACAAGGGTGACTATAAAGACGACGATG
ACAAAGGGGATTACAAGGATGATGATGATAAGGGAGGCGGTGGATCAGGTGGAGGAGGTTCACTGCAGGA
GGACGCCAAAAACATTAAAAAAGGCCCGGCTCCATTCTACCCGCTGGAGGACGGTACTGCTGGCGAGCAG
CTGCACAAAGCTATGAAACGATACGCACTAGTTCCGGGTACTATTGCTTTCACTGACGCTCACATCGAGG
TGGACATCACTTACGCTGAGTACTTCGAGATGAGCGTTCGGTTGGCCGAGGCTATGAAACGATACGGCCT
GAACACTAACCACCGAATCGTGGTGTGCTCAGAGAACTCATTACAGTTCTTCATGCCGGTGTTGGGCGCC
TTATTCATCGGCGTTGCTGTTGCCCCAGCCAACGACATTTACAACGAGCGAGAGTTGTTAAACTCAATGG
GCATTTCACAGCCAACTGTGGTGTTCGTTTCAAAAAAAGGCTTGCAGAAAATTTTGAACGTGCAGAAAAA
ATTACCAATCATCCAGAAAATTATTATCATGGACAGCAAAACTGACTACCAGGGTTTCCAGAGCATGTAC
ACTTTCGTTACTTCACACTTGCCACCGGGTTTCAACGAGTACGACTTCGTGCCAGAGAGCTTCGACCGAG
ACAAAACTATTGCCCTGATCATGAACTCATCAGGCTCAACTGGTCTGCCGAAAGGTGTTGCTCTGCCGCA
CCGGACTGCCTGCGTGCGATTCTCACACGCCCGGGACCCAATTTTCGGCAACCAGATCATTCCGGACACT
GCCATTTTAAGCGTTGTTCCATTCCACCACGGTTTCGGCATGTTCACTACTCTGGGTTACTTCATATGCG
GTTTCCGAGTTGTGTTAATGTACCGGTTCGAGGAGGAGCTGTTCCTGCGAAGCTTGCAGGACTACAAAAT
TCAGTCAGCTCTGCTGGTGCCAACTCTGTTCAGCTTCTTCGCCAAAAGCACTCTGATTGACAAATACGAC
TTATCAAACTTACACGAGATTGCTTCAGGTGGCGCTCCGTTATCAAAAGAGGTTGGCGAGGCCGTTGCCA
AACGATTCCACCTGCCAGGTATCCGACAGGGTTACGGTTTGACTGAGACTACTTCAGCTATTCTGATTAC
TCCGGAGGGTGACGACAAACCGGGCGCTGTGGGTAAAGTTGTTCCATTCTTCGAGGCTAAAGTTGTGGAC
CTGGACACTGGTAAAACTCTGGGCGTTAACCAGCGAGGCGAGCTGTGCGTGCGAGGTCCGATGATTATGA
GCGGTTACGTGAACAACCCGGAGGCTACTAACGCCTTGATTGACAAAGACGGTTGGTTACACAGCGGTGA
CATCGCTTACTGGGACGAGGACGAGCACTTCTTCATCGTTGACCGGCTGAAATCACTGATTAAATACAAA
GGCTACCAGGTGGCTCCGGCTGAGTTGGAGTCAATCTTGTTACAGCACCCAAACATCTTCGACGCTGGTG
TGGCTGGTCTGCCGGACGACGACGCCGGTGAGTTACCAGCCGCCGTTGTTGTTTTGGAGCACGGTAAAAC
TATGACTGAGAAAGAGATCGTGGACTACGTTGCCAGCCAGGTTACTACTGCTAAAAAATTGCGGGGTGGC
GTTGTGTTCGTCGACGAGGTTCCGAAAGGTTTAACTGGCAAATTGGACGCTCGAAAAATCCGAGAGATCC
TGATCAAAGCCAAAAAAGGCGGCAAAATCGCCGTGGGTACCTATACGCGTGTGAGTAAAGGCGAGGAGCT
GTTCACTGGCGTGGTTCCAATTCTGGTTGAGCTGGACGGTGACGTGAACGGTCACAAATTCTCAGTTAGC
GGCGAGGGTGAGGGCGACGCTACCTACGGTAAACTGACCTTGAAATTCATTTGCACTACTGGTAAATTAC
CAGTTCCATGGCCAACTTTAGTTACTACTTTGACCTACGGTGTTCAGTGCTTCAGTCGGTACCCGGACCA
CATGAAACAGCACGACTTCTTCAAATCAGCTATGCCAGAGGGCTACGTGCAGGAGCGTACCATTTTCTTC
AAAGACGACGGTAACTACAAAACCCGAGCTGAGGTTAAATTCGAGGGCGACACCTTGGTTAACCGTATTG
AGTTGAAAGGTATTGACTTCAAAGAGGACGGCAACATTTTGGGCCACAAATTAGAGTACAACTACAACAG
CCACAACGTTTACATTATGGCTGACAAACAGAAAAACGGCATTAAAGTGAACTTCAAAATTCGGCACAAC
ATTGAGGACGGCAGCGTTCAGCTGGCCGACCACTACCAGCAGAACACCCCAATTGGTGACGGTCCAGTGC
TGTTGCCGGACAACCACTACCTGAGCACTCAGAGCGCCTTAAGTAAAGACCCAAACGAGAAACGTGACCA
CATGGTGTTATTGGAGTTCGTGACTGCTGCTGGCATTACCCTGGGCATGGACGAGTAAATGCATCAGCCG
CTAGCTAGGCGGACTGTTACTGAGCTGCGTTTTACACCCTTTCTTTGACAAAACCTAACTTGCGCAGAAA
AAAAAAAAATAAGAGACAACATTGGCATGGCTTTGTTTTTTTAAATTTTTTTTAAAGTTTTTTTTTTTTT
TTTTTTTTTTTAAGTTTTTTTGTTTTGTTTTGGCGCTTTTGACTCAGGATTTAAAAACTGGAACGGTGAA
GGCGACAGCAGTTGGTTGGAGCAAACATCCCCCAAAGTTCTACAAATGTGGCTGAGGACTTTGTACATTG
TTTTGTTTTTTTTTTTTTTGGTTTTGTCTTTTTTTAATAGTCATTCCAAGTATCCATGAAATAAGTGGTT
ACAGGAAGTCCCTCACCCTCCCAAAAGCCACCCCCACTCCTAAGAGGAGGATGGTCGCGTCCATGCCCTG
AGTCCACCCCGGGGAAGGTGACAACCGGTAACCTACAAACGGGTGGAGGATCACCCCACCCGACACTTCA
CAATCAAGGGGTACAATACACAAGGGTGGAGGAACACCCCACCCTCCAGACACATTACACAGAAATCCAA
TCAAACAGAAGCACCATCAGGGCTTCTGCTACCAAATTTATCTCAAAAAACTACAACAAGGAATCACCAT
CAGGGATTCCCTGTGCAATATACGTCAAACGAGGGCCACGACGGGAGGACGATCACGCCTCCCGAATATC
GGCATGTCTGGCTTTCGAATTCAGTGCGTGGAGCATCAGCCCACGCAGCCAATCAGAGTCGAATACAAGT
CGACTTTCGCGAAGAGCATCAGCCTTCGCGCCATTCTTACACAAACCACACTCTCCCCTACAGGAACAGC
ATCAGCGTTCCTGCCCAGTACCCAACTCAAGAAAATTTATGTCCCCATGCAGCATCAGCGCATGGGCCCC
AAGAATACATCCCCAACAAAATCACATCCGAGCACCAACAGGGCTCGGAGTGTTGTTTCTTGTCCAACTG
GACAAACCCTCCATGGACCATCAGGCCATGGACTCTCACCAACAAGACAAAAACTACTCTTCTCGAAGCA
GCATCAGCGCTTCGAAACACTCGAGCATACATTGTGCCTATTTCTTGGGTGGACGATCACGCCACCCATG
CTCTCACGAATTTCAAAACACGGACAAGGACGAGCACCACCAGGGCTCGTCGTTCCACGTCCAATACGAT
TACTTACCTTTCGGGATCACGATCACGGATCCCGCAGCTACATCACTTCCACTCAGGACATTCAAGCATG
CACGATCACGGCATGCTCCACAAGTCTCAACCACAGAAACTACCAAATGGGTTCAGCACCAGCGAACCCA
CTCCTACCTCAAACCTCTTCCCACAAAACTGGCAAGCAGGATCACCGCTTGCCCATTCCAACATACCAAA
TCAAAAACAATTACTGGTACAGCATCAGCGTACCAGCCCACATCTCTCACTACTATCAAAAACCAAACCG
TTCAGCAACAGCGAACGGTACACACGGAAAAATCAACTGGTTTACAAATACGAAAGACGATCACGCTTTC
GTCCAGCGCAAACTATTACGAAAAACATCCGACGGGAAGAGCAACAGCCTTCCCGCGGCGGAAAACCTCA
CAAAAACACGACAAACGGATGCACGAACACGGCATCCGCCGACAACCCACAAACTTACAACCAGGCAAAC
GGTGCAGGATCACCGCACCGTACATCAAACACCTCAGATCTCATATCGATAGATCCTAATCAACCTCTGG
ATTACAAAATTTGTGAAAGATTGACTGGTATTCTTAACTATGTTGCTCCTTTTACGCTATGTGGATACGC
TGCTTTAATGCCTTTGTATCATGCTATTGCTTCCCGTATGGCTTTCATTTTCTCCTCCTTGTATAAATCC
TGGTTGCTGTCTCTTTATGAGGAGTTGTGGCCCGTTGTCAGGCAACGTGGCGTGGTGTGCACTGTGTTTG
CTGACGCAACCCCCACTGGTTGGGGCATTGCCACCACCTGTCAGCTCCTTTCCGGGACTTTCGCTTTCCC
CCTCCCTATTGCCACGGCGGAACTCATCGCCGCCTGCCTTGCCCGCTGCTGGACAGGGGCTCGGCTGTTG
GGCACTGACAATTCCGTGGTGTTGTCGGGGAAATCATCGTCCTTTCCTTGGCTGCTCGCCTGTGTTGCCA
CCTGGATTCTGCGCGGGACGTCCTTCTGCTACGTCCCTTCGGCCCTCAATCCAGCGGACCTTCCTTCCCG
CGGCCTGCTGCCGGCTCTGCGGCCTCTTCCGCGTCTTCGCCTTCGCCCTCAGACGAGTCGGATCTCCCTT
TGGGCCGCCTCCCCGCCTGAGATCCTTTAAGACCAATGACTTACAAGGCAGCTGTAGATCTTAGCCACTT
TTTAAAAGAAAAGGGGGGACTGGAAGGGCTAATTCACTCCCAACGAAGACAAGATCTGCTTTTTGCTTGT
ACTGGGTCTCTCTGGTTAGACCAGATCTGAGCCTGGGAGCTCTCTGGCTAACTAGGGAACCCACTGCTTA
AGCCTCAATAAAGCTTGCCTTGAGTGCTTCAAGTAGTGTGTGCCCGTCTGTTGTGTGACTCTGGTAACTA
GAGATCCCTCAGACCCTTTTAGTCAGTGTGGAAAATCTCTAGCAGTAGTAGTTCATGTCATCTTATTATT
CAGTATTTATAACTTGCAAAGAAATGAATATCAGAGAGTGAGAGGCCCGGGTTAATTAAGGAAAGGGCTA
GATCATTCTTGAAGACGAAAGGGCCTCGTGATACGCCTATTTTTATAGGTTAATGTCATGATAATAATGG
TTTCTTAGACGTCAGGTGGCACTTTTCGGGGAAATGTGCGCGGAACCCCTATTTGTTTATTTTTCTAAAT
ACATTCAAATATGTATCCGCTCATGAGACAATAACCCTGATAAATGCTTCAATAATATTGAAAAAGGAAG
AGTATGAGTATTCAACATTTCCGTGTCGCCCTTATTCCCTTTTTTGCGGCATTTTGCCTTCCTGTTTTTG
CTCACCCAGAAACGCTGGTGAAAGTAAAAGATGCTGAAGATCAGTTGGGTGCACGAGTGGGTTACATCGA
ACTGGATCTCAACAGCGGTAAGATCCTTGAGAGTTTTCGCCCCGAAGAACGTTTTCCAATGATGAGCACT
TTTAAAGTTCTGCTATGTGGCGCGGTATTATCCCGTGTTGACGCCGGGCAAGAGCAACTCGGTCGCCGCA
TACACTATTCTCAGAATGACTTGGTTGAGTACTCACCAGTCACAGAAAAGCATCTTACGGATGGCATGAC
AGTAAGAGAATTATGCAGTGCTGCCATAACCATGAGTGATAACACTGCGGCCAACTTACTTCTGACAACG
ATCGGAGGACCGAAGGAGCTAACCGCTTTTTTGCACAACATGGGGGATCATGTAACTCGCCTTGATCGTT
GGGAACCGGAGCTGAATGAAGCCATACCAAACGACGAGCGTGACACCACGATGCCTGTAGCAATGGCAAC
AACGTTGCGCAAACTATTAACTGGCGAACTACTTACTCTAGCTTCCCGGCAACAATTAATAGACTGGATG
GAGGCGGATAAAGTTGCAGGACCACTTCTGCGCTCGGCCCTTCCGGCTGGCTGGTTTATTGCTGATAAAT
CTGGAGCCGGTGAGCGTGGGTCTCGCGGTATCATTGCAGCACTGGGGCCAGATGGTAAGCCCTCCCGTAT
CGTAGTTATCTACACGACGGGGAGTCAGGCAACTATGGATGAACGAAATAGACAGATCGCTGAGATAGGT
GCCTCACTGATTAAGCATTGGTAACTGTCAGACCAAGTTTACTCATATATACTTTAGATTGATTTAAAAC
TTCATTTTTAATTTAAAAGGATCTAGGTGAAGATCCTTTTTGATAATCTCATGACCAAAATCCCTTAACG
TGAGTTTTCGTTCCACTGAGCGTCAGACCCCGTAGAAAAGATCAAAGGATCTTCTTGAGATCCTTTTTTT
CTGCGCGTAATCTGCTGCTTGCAAACAAAAAAACCACCGCTACCAGCGGTGGTTTGTTTGCCGGATCAAG
AGCTACCAACTCTTTTTCCGAAGGTAACTGGCTTCAGCAGAGCGCAGATACCAAATACTGTTCTTCTAGT
GTAGCCGTAGTTAGGCCACCACTTCAAGAACTCTGTAGCACCGCCTACATACCTCGCTCTGCTAATCCTG
TTACCAGTGGCTGCTGCCAGTGGCGATAAGTCGTGTCTTACCGGGTTGGACTCAAGACGATAGTTACCGG
ATAAGGCGCAGCGGTCGGGCTGAACGGGGGGTTCGTGCACACAGCCCAGCTTGGAGCGAACGACCTACAC
CGAACTGAGATACCTACAGCGTGAGCTATGAGAAAGCGCCACGCTTCCCGAAGGGAGAAAGGCGGACAGG
TATCCGGTAAGCGGCAGGGTCGGAACAGGAGAGCGCACGAGGGAGCTTCCAGGGGGAAACGCCTGGTATC
TTTATAGTCCTGTCGGGTTTCGCCACCTCTGACTTGAGCGTCGATTTTTGTGATGCTCGTCAGGGGGGCG
GAGCCTATGGAAAAACGCCAGCAACGCGGCCTTTTTACGGTTCCTGGCCTTTTGCTGGCCTTTTGCTCAC
ATGTTCTTTCCTGCGTTATCCCCTGATTCTGTGGATAACCGTATTACCGCCTTTGAGTGAGCTGATACCG
CTCGCCGCAGCCGAACGACCGAGCGCAGCGAGTCAGTGAGCGAGGAAGCGGAAGAGCGCCCAATACGCAA
ACCGCCTCTCCCCGCGCGTTGGCCGATTCATTAATGCAGCAAGCTCATGGCTGACTAATTTTTTTTATTT
ATGCAGAGGCCGAGGCCGCCTCGGCCTCTGAGCTATTCCAGAAGTAGTGAGGAGGCTTTTTTGGAGGCCT
AGGCTTTTGCAAAAAGCTCCCCGTGGCACGACAGGTTTCCCGACTGGAAAGCGGGCAGTGAGCGCAACGC
AATTAATGTGAGTTAGCTCACTCATTAGGCACCCCAGGCTTTACACTTTATGCTTCCGGCTCGTATGTTG
TGTGGAATTGTGAGCGGATAACAATTTCACACAGGAAACAGCTATGACATGATTACGAATTTCACAAATA
AAGCATTTTTTTCACTGCATTCTAGTTGTGGTTTGTCCAAACTCATCAATGTATCTTATCATGTCTGGAT
CAACTGGATAACTCAAGCTAACCAAAATCATCCCAAACTTCCCACCCCATACCCTATTACCACTGCCAAT
TACCTGTGGTTTCATTTACTCTAAACCTGTGATTCCTCTGAATTATTTTCATTTTAAAGAAATTGTATTT
GTTAAATATGTACTACAAACTTAGTAGT
Features (pLannotate 1.2.2; 28 found; start..end, strand, type, name):
    377..634     +  LTR            5' LTR (truncated): truncated 5' long terminal repeat (LTR) from HIV-1
    681..806     +  misc_feature   HIV-1 Ψ: packaging signal of human immunodeficiency virus type 1
    790..1128    +  CDS            HIV-1 gag (fragment): gag protein from human immunodeficiency virus 1; gag
   1303..1536    +  misc_feature   RRE: The Rev response element (RRE) of HIV-1 allows for Rev-dependent mRNA export from the nucleus to the cytoplasm.
   1913..2013    +  CDS            Rev (fragment): human immunodeficiency virus 1 (HIV-1) Rev protein; rev; enhances nuclear export of unspliced and incompletely spliced viral mRNAs
   2058..2175    +  misc_feature   cPPT/CTS: central polypurine tract and central termination sequence of HIV-1
   2218..2616    +  promoter       UbC promoter: human ubiquitin C promoter
   2628..2653    +  CDS            5xFLAG (fragment): five tandem FLAG® epitope tags
   2658..2681    +  CDS            3xFLAG (fragment): three tandem FLAG® epitope tags
   2685..2709    +  CDS            3xFLAG (fragment): three tandem FLAG® epitope tags
   2712..3518    +  CDS            mRuby2: mRuby2 is a basic (constitutively fluorescent) red fluorescent protein published in 2012, derived from Entacmaea quadricolor. It has moderate acid sensitivity.
   3579..3603    +  CDS            2xFLAG (fragment): two tandem FLAG® epitope tags
   3639..5276    +  CDS            LUCI_PHOPY: Experimental evidence at protein level: Swiss-Prot protein existence level 1. Produces green light with a wavelength of 562 nm. From Photinus pyralis (Common eastern firefly) (Lampyris pyralis).
   5301..6005    +  CDS            EGFP: EGFP is a basic (constitutively fluorescent) green fluorescent protein published in 1996, derived from Aequorea victoria. It is reported to be a rapidly-maturing weak dimer with moderate acid sensitivity.
   7758..8346    +  misc_feature   WPRE: woodchuck hepatitis virus posttranscriptional regulatory element
   8354..8419    +  CDS            nef (fragment): NEF_HV1Z2 - Experimental evidence at protein level: Swiss-Prot protein existence level 1. Extracellular Nef protein targets CD4(+) T-lymphocytes for apoptosis by interacting with CXCR4 surface receptors. From Human immunodeficiency virus type 1 group M subtype D (isolate Z2/CDC-Z34) (HIV-1).
   8421..8654    +  LTR            3' LTR (ΔU3): self-inactivating 3' long terminal repeat (LTR) from HIV-1
   8859..8963    +  promoter       AmpR promoter: bla
   8964..9824    +  CDS            AmpR: β-lactamase; bla; confers resistance to ampicillin, carbenicillin, and related antibiotics
   9995..10583   +  rep_origin     ori: high-copy-number ColE1/pMB1/pBR322/pUC origin of replication
  10766..10820   +  CDS            lacI (fragment): lac repressor; lacI; The lac repressor binds to the lac operator to inhibit transcription in E. coli. This inhibition can be relieved by adding lactose or isopropyl-β-D-thiogalactopyranoside (IPTG).
  10826..10919   +  rep_origin     SV40 ori (fragment): SV40 origin of replication
  10944..10981   +  CDS            lacI (fragment): lac repressor; lacI; The lac repressor binds to the lac operator to inhibit transcription in E. coli. This inhibition can be relieved by adding lactose or isopropyl-β-D-thiogalactopyranoside (IPTG).
  10994..11015   +  protein_bind   CAP binding site: CAP binding activates transcription in the presence of cAMP. E. coli catabolite activator protein
  11030..11060   +  promoter       lac promoter: promoter for the E. coli lac operon
  11064..11086   +  protein_bind   lac operator (fragment): The lac repressor binds to the lac operator to inhibit transcription in E. coli. This inhibition can be relieved by adding lactose or isopropyl-β-D-thiogalactopyranoside (IPTG). lac repressor encoded by lacI
  11118..11201   +  polyA_signal   SV40 poly(A) signal (fragment): SV40 polyadenylation signal
  11368..329     +  CDS            nef (fragment) (across the origin): NEF_HV1BR - Experimental evidence at protein level: Swiss-Prot protein existence level 1. Extracellular Nef protein targets CD4(+) T-lymphocytes for apoptosis by interacting with CXCR4 surface receptors (PubMed:14990729). From Human immunodeficiency virus type 1 group M subtype B (isolate BRU/LAI) (HIV-1).
