[The description below was written by a language model from this plasmid's Addgene catalogue record and pLannotate feature annotations shown in this document.]
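Description:
pUB_SM-Fluc100-GFPOPT is a mammalian expression and luciferase reporter plasmid of about 11.4 kb, built on the pUB backbone. The feature table shows that this backbone has a lentiviral transfer-vector architecture. It carries a truncated HIV-1 5' LTR, the Ψ packaging signal with a gag fragment, the Rev response element, the cPPT/CTS, a WPRE downstream of the cargo region, and a self-inactivating ΔU3 3' LTR. These elements could in principle support packaging and integration, but the catalogue entry lists the construct only as a mammalian expression vector. In bacteria it is maintained through a high-copy ColE1/pUC-type origin and selected with ampicillin through the β-lactamase gene. The recorded growth strain is a recombination-reducing one, which fits a plasmid carrying LTRs and repeated epitope sequences.

The payload is a roughly 3.4 kb open reading frame driven by the human ubiquitin C promoter. It begins with an N-terminal FLAG "spaghetti monster" tag, a fluorescent-protein-like scaffold studded with many FLAG epitopes. The automated annotation reports this as several FLAG repeat fragments flanking an mRuby2-like region, which probably reflects homology to the scaffold rather than a functional red reporter. Firefly luciferase and GFP follow, both described in the record as codon-optimal versions. About 1.7 kb between the GFP coding sequence and the WPRE is unannotated, and the record does not say what lies there.

The associated study examines how synonymous codon usage affects translation. In that context, the construct likely serves as the optimal-codon reporter, giving a luciferase and GFP readout, while the multi-epitope tag is of the kind used for antibody-based detection of nascent peptides.
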