Addgene plasmid #210596: pUB_SM-Fluc100-GFPOPT
Purpose: Expresses SM(FLAG)-optimal Firefly luciferase-optimal GFP
Depositing lab: Olivia Rissland. Publication: Synonymous codon usage regulates translation initiation. Barrington CL, Galindo G, Koch AL, Horton ER, Morrison EJ, Tisa S, Stasevich TJ, Rissland OS. Cell Rep. 2023 Dec 26;42(12):113413. doi: 10.1016/j.celrep.2023.113413. Epub 2023 Dec 12. PubMed 38096059.
Backbone
  Vector backbone: pUB
  Total vector size (bp): 11374
  Vector type: Mammalian Expression, Luciferase
Growth in bacteria
  Bacterial resistance: Ampicillin, 100 μg/mL
  Growth temperature: 37°C
  Growth strain: NEB Stable
  Copy number: High Copy
Gene/Insert
  Gene/Insert name: Spaghetti monster (FLAG)-optimal FLuc-Optimal GFP (alt names: Firefly and GFP; FLuc)
  Insert size (bp): 3378
  Promoter: UBC human
  Tag / fusion protein: Spaghetti monster (FLAG) (N terminal on insert)
  Cloning method: Gibson Cloning
  Sequencing primers: 5′ UBC_F; 3′ CGCAAGTTAGGTTTTGTCAAAGAAAG
Terms and licenses: Academic/Nonprofit Terms; Industry Terms: Not Available to Industry
How to cite: pUB_SM-Fluc100-GFPOPT was a gift from Olivia Rissland (Addgene plasmid # 210596 ; http://n2t.net/addgene:210596 ; RRID:Addgene_210596)
